Addgene plasmid #246457: pSRG100 (germline optimized 3xGCN4 for C. elegans)
Purpose: Encodes germline optimized 3xGCN4 for C. elegans. Useful to make CRISPR/Cas9 repair templates for 3xGCN4 integration in a gene of interest. For SunTag live-imaging of translation or protein labelling.
Depositing lab: Suzan Ruijtenberg. Depositing organization: Utrecht University. Publication: SunTag-Based Single-Molecule Translation Imaging in Caenorhabditis elegans. van der Salm E, Kontogiannis S, Ruijtenberg S. Bio Protoc. 2025 Oct 20;15(20):e5486. doi: 10.21769/BioProtoc.5486. eCollection 2025 Oct 20. PubMed 41189716.
Backbone
  Vector backbone: pBSK
  Total vector size (bp): 3096
  Vector type: Worm Expression
Growth in bacteria
  Bacterial resistance: Ampicillin, 100 μg/mL
  Growth temperature: 37°C
  Growth strain: DH5alpha
  Copy number: Unknown
Gene/Insert
  Gene/Insert name: 3xGCN4 (GLO) (alt name: 3x Suntag epitopes (germline optimized))
  Insert size (bp): 211
Resource information
  A portion of this plasmid was derived from a plasmid made by: 3xGCN4 based on Addgene plasmid #61058.
Terms and licenses: Academic/Nonprofit Terms; Industry Terms: Not Available to Industry
How to cite: pSRG100 (germline optimized 3xGCN4 for C. elegans) was a gift from Suzan Ruijtenberg (Addgene plasmid # 246457 ; http://n2t.net/addgene:246457 ; RRID:Addgene_246457)
