[The description below was written by a language model from this plasmid's Addgene catalogue record and pLannotate feature annotations shown in this document.]
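Description:
pSRG100 is a small (about 3.1 kb) cloning plasmid built on the pBSK (pBluescript-type) backbone that carries a germline-optimized sequence encoding three copies of the GCN4 peptide epitope, the repeat unit of the SunTag system, for use in C. elegans. It is maintained in E. coli through a high-copy ColE1/pUC-type origin and selected with ampicillin via the β-lactamase gene and its own promoter. The backbone also retains an f1 phage origin, which permits single-stranded DNA production, along with the usual Bluescript lac elements: a CAP binding site, lac promoter and operator, and a lacZα fragment interrupted by the cloning region.

The roughly 211 bp 3xGCN4 insert lies between the flanking T3 and T7 phage promoters, in the orientation of the T7 promoter. Automated annotation recognises only two partial GCN4 matches there, which is consistent with a recoded sequence. According to the record, the epitope array was based on an earlier SunTag plasmid. Although catalogued as a worm expression vector, no C. elegans promoter, 3' UTR or worm selection marker is annotated, which fits its stated role as a source of template sequence rather than a standalone expression cassette.

The plasmid is intended for building CRISPR/Cas9 repair templates that insert the 3xGCN4 tag into an endogenous gene of interest. Once integrated, the GCN4 epitopes are bound by a fluorescently labelled single-chain antibody. This allows SunTag-based live imaging of translation at the single-molecule level, as nascent peptides emerge from ribosomes, or amplified labelling of the tagged protein.
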