Features (pLannotate 1.2.2; 13 found; start..end, strand, type, name):
      1..589     +  rep_origin     ori: high-copy-number ColE1/pMB1/pBR322/pUC origin of replication
    772..864     +  CDS            lacI (fragment): lac repressor; lacI; The lac repressor binds to the lac operator to inhibit transcription in E. coli. This inhibition can be relieved by adding lactose or isopropyl-β-D-thiogalactopyranoside (IPTG).
    877..898     +  protein_bind   CAP binding site: CAP binding activates transcription in the presence of cAMP. E. coli catabolite activator protein
    913..943     +  promoter       lac promoter: promoter for the E. coli lac operon
    951..967     +  protein_bind   lac operator: The lac repressor binds to the lac operator to inhibit transcription in E. coli. This inhibition can be relieved by adding lactose or isopropyl-β-D-thiogalactopyranoside (IPTG). lac repressor encoded by lacI
   1012..1030    +  promoter       T3 promoter: promoter for bacteriophage T3 RNA polymerase
   1164..1186    -  CDS            GCN4_v1 (fragment): GCN4 peptide that allows binding to an scFv-GFP fusion protein (Tanenbaum et al., 2014)
   1214..1279    -  CDS            GCN4 (fragment): GCN4_YEAST - Also known as AAS101 From Saccharomyces cerevisiae (strain ATCC 204508 / S288c) (Baker's yeast).
   1297..1315    -  promoter       T7 promoter: promoter for bacteriophage T7 RNA polymerase
   1318..1475    +  CDS            lacZα (fragment): LacZα fragment of β-galactosidase; lacZ fragment
   1480..1908    +  rep_origin     f1 ori (sequence partly withheld): f1 bacteriophage origin of replication; arrow indicates direction of (+) strand synthesis
   1961..2065    +  promoter       AmpR promoter: bla
   2066..2926    +  CDS            AmpR: β-lactamase; bla; confers resistance to ampicillin, carbenicillin, and related antibiotics
>Addgene plasmid #246457 | pSRG100 (germline optimized 3xGCN4 for C. elegans) | addgene full sequence | sequence record 496369 | Addgene NGS Result
TTGAGATCCTTTTTTTCTGCGCGTAATCTGCTGCTTGCAAACAAAAAAACCACCGCTACCAGCGGTGGTT
TGTTTGCCGGATCAAGAGCTACCAACTCTTTTTCCGAAGGTAACTGGCTTCAGCAGAGCGCAGATACCAA
ATACTGTTCTTCTAGTGTAGCCGTAGTTAGGCCACCACTTCAAGAACTCTGTAGCACCGCCTACATACCT
CGCTCTGCTAATCCTGTTACCAGTGGCTGCTGCCAGTGGCGATAAGTCGTGTCTTACCGGGTTGGACTCA
AGACGATAGTTACCGGATAAGGCGCAGCGGTCGGGCTGAACGGGGGGTTCGTGCACACAGCCCAGCTTGG
AGCGAACGACCTACACCGAACTGAGATACCTACAGCGTGAGCTATGAGAAAGCGCCACGCTTCCCGAAGG
GAGAAAGGCGGACAGGTATCCGGTAAGCGGCAGGGTCGGAACAGGAGAGCGCACGAGGGAGCTTCCAGGG
GGAAACGCCTGGTATCTTTATAGTCCTGTCGGGTTTCGCCACCTCTGACTTGAGCGTCGATTTTTGTGAT
GCTCGTCAGGGGGGCGGAGCCTATGGAAAAACGCCAGCAACGCGGCCTTTTTACGGTTCCTGGCCTTTTG
CTGGCCTTTTGCTCACATGTTCTTTCCTGCGTTATCCCCTGATTCTGTGGATAACCGTATTACCGCCTTT
GAGTGAGCTGATACCGCTCGCCGCAGCCGAACGACCGAGCGCAGCGAGTCAGTGAGCGAGGAAGCGGAAG
AGCGCCCAATACGCAAACCGCCTCTCCCCGCGCGTTGGCCGATTCATTAATGCAGCTGGCACGACAGGTT
TCCCGACTGGAAAGCGGGCAGTGAGCGCAACGCAATTAATGTGAGTTAGCTCACTCATTAGGCACCCCAG
GCTTTACACTTTATGCTTCCGGCTCGTATGTTGTGTGGAATTGTGAGCGGATAACAATTTCACACAGGAA
ACAGCTATGACCATGATTACGCCAAGCTCGAAATTAACCCTCACTAAAGGGAACAAAAGCTGGAGCTCCA
CCGCCTCACTAGAGCCGGATCCCTTCTTGAGACGCGCTACCTCATTCTCTAGGTGGTAGTTCTTGCTCAA
TAATTCCTCAGAGCCGGATCCTCCCTTCTTGAGACGAGCAACTTCGTTTTCCAGGTGGTAGTTCTTAGAG
AGAAGCTCCTCAGAGCCGGATCCCTTCTTGAGACGCGCTACCTCATTCTCTAGGTGGTAGTTCTTGCTCA
ATAATTCCTCCATTGTGTCCACTCTGTCCAATTCGCCCTATAGTGAGTCGTATTACAATTCACTGGCCGT
CGTTTTACAACGTCGTGACTGGGAAAACCCTGGCGTTACCCAACTTAATCGCCTTGCAGCACATCCCCCT
TTCGCCAGCTGGCGTAATAGCGAAGAGGCCCGCACCGATCGCCCTTCCCAACAGTTGCGCAGCCTGAATG
GCGAATGGG
[124 nt withheld, positions 1480-1603]
C
[91 nt withheld, positions 1605-1695]
A
[49 nt withheld, positions 1697-1745]
CCTTTGACGTTGGAGTCCACGTTCTTT
[37 nt withheld, positions 1773-1809]
ACCCTATCTCGGTCTATTCTTTTGATTTATAAGGGATTTTGCCGATTTCGGCCTATTGGTTAAAAAATGA
GCTGATTTAACAAAAATTTAACGCGAATTTTAACAAAATATTAACGCTTACAATTTAGGTGGCACTTTTC
GGGGAAATGTGCGCGGAACCCCTATTTGTTTATTTTTCTAAATACATTCAAATATGTATCCGCTCATGAG
ACAATAACCCTGATAAATGCTTCAATAATATTGAAAAAGGAAGAGTATGAGTATTCAACATTTCCGTGTC
GCCCTTATTCCCTTTTTTGCGGCATTTTGCCTTCCTGTTTTTGCTCACCCAGAAACGCTGGTGAAAGTAA
AAGATGCTGAAGATCAGTTGGGTGCACGAGTGGGTTACATCGAACTGGATCTCAACAGCGGTAAGATCCT
TGAGAGTTTTCGCCCCGAAGAACGTTTTCCAATGATGAGCACTTTTAAAGTTCTGCTATGTGGCGCGGTA
TTATCCCGTATTGACGCCGGGCAAGAGCAACTCGGTCGCCGCATACACTATTCTCAGAATGACTTGGTTG
AGTACTCACCAGTCACAGAAAAGCATCTTACGGATGGCATGACAGTAAGAGAATTATGCAGTGCTGCCAT
AACCATGAGTGATAACACTGCGGCCAACTTACTTCTGACAACGATCGGAGGACCGAAGGAGCTAACCGCT
TTTTTGCACAACATGGGGGATCATGTAACTCGCCTTGATCGTTGGGAACCGGAGCTGAATGAAGCCATAC
CAAACGACGAGCGTGACACCACGATGCCTGTAGCAATGGCAACAACGTTGCGCAAACTATTAACTGGCGA
ACTACTTACTCTAGCTTCCCGGCAACAATTAATAGACTGGATGGAGGCGGATAAAGTTGCAGGACCACTT
CTGCGCTCGGCCCTTCCGGCTGGCTGGTTTATTGCTGATAAATCTGGAGCCGGTGAGCGTGGGTCTCGCG
GTATCATTGCAGCACTGGGGCCAGATGGTAAGCCCTCCCGTATCGTAGTTATCTACACGACGGGGAGTCA
GGCAACTATGGATGAACGAAATAGACAGATCGCTGAGATAGGTGCCTCACTGATTAAGCATTGGTAACTG
TCAGACCAAGTTTACTCATATATACTTTAGATTGATTTAAAACTTCATTTTTAATTTAAAAGGATCTAGG
TGAAGATCCTTTTTGATAATCTCATGACCAAAATCCCTTAACGTGAGTTTTCGTTCCACTGAGCGTCAGA
CCCCGTAGAAAAGATCAAAGGATCTTC
